Addgene plasmid #148987: pGBW-m4046545
Purpose: Yeast Expression plasmid for SARS-CoV-2 helicase
Depositing lab: Ginkgo Bioworks & Benjie Chen. Depositing organization: Ginkgo Bioworks.
Backbone
  Vector backbone: AmpR; 2u URA3
  Backbone size w/o insert (bp): 4078
  Vector type: Yeast Expression
  Selectable markers: URA3
Growth in bacteria
  Bacterial resistance: Ampicillin, 100 μg/mL
  Growth temperature: 37°C
  Growth strain: DH5alpha
  Copy number: High Copy
Gene/Insert
  Gene/Insert name: SARS-CoV-2 helicase
  Species: S. cerevisiae (budding yeast); Severe acute respiratory syndrome coronavirus 2
  Insert size (bp): 1796
  Mutation: wt
  Entrez Gene: ORF1ab (a.k.a. GU280_gp01)
  Promoter: pGAL1
  Tag / fusion protein: Cleavable thrombin;6xHIS (C terminal on backbone)
  Cloning method: Unknown
Resource information
  A portion of this plasmid was derived from a plasmid made by: GinkgoBioworks
Depositor comments: NCBI Reference Sequence: YP_009725308.1. Created by gene synthesis with Not1 site. NGS used for QC was performed by Ginkgo and may not fully cover the entire plasmid.
How to cite: pGBW-m4046545 was a gift from Ginkgo Bioworks & Benjie Chen (Addgene plasmid # 148987 ; http://n2t.net/addgene:148987 ; RRID:Addgene_148987)
