[The description below was written by a language model from this plasmid's Addgene catalogue record and pLannotate feature annotations shown in this document.]
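Description:
pGBW-m4046545 is an E. coli/yeast shuttle plasmid for galactose-inducible expression of the SARS-CoV-2 helicase in Saccharomyces cerevisiae. The full sequence record is about 6.6 kb. In bacteria it replicates from a high-copy ColE1/pUC-type origin and is selected with ampicillin. The AmpR (β-lactamase) gene is annotated as being driven by a cat promoter, and short phage T3Te and T7Te terminators and a tonB terminator insulate the bacterial modules. A rop annotation sits next to AmpR, although the catalogue lists the plasmid as high copy. In yeast, the 2μ origin supports multicopy episomal maintenance. The URA3 marker with its own promoter allows selection in ura3 strains on medium lacking uracil, as well as counterselection with 5-FOA.

The payload is a roughly 1.8 kb wild-type helicase coding sequence made by gene synthesis. It corresponds to the mature helicase product of the viral ORF1ab polyprotein. The automated annotation matches this region to a fragment of the SARS-CoV replicase polyprotein. The methyltransferase text attached to that hit is a generic description of the polyprotein entry and does not describe this insert. The listing of budding yeast alongside the virus under species may reflect codon adaptation for yeast, but the record does not state this.

Transcription is driven by the Gal4-regulated GAL1 promoter and ends at a CYC1 terminator. According to the catalogue, the backbone adds a C-terminal thrombin cleavage site and 6xHis tag, though these are not annotated separately in the feature table. This arrangement allows affinity purification followed by tag removal. The construct is suited to producing recombinant helicase in yeast for biochemical or structural work. The depositor notes that the NGS quality control may not cover the entire plasmid.
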