Features (pLannotate 1.2.2; 13 found; start..end, strand, type, name):
     25..466     +  promoter       GAL1 promoter: S. cerevisiae GAL1; inducible promoter, regulated by Gal4
    481..2277    +  CDS            rep (fragment): R1AB_SARS - Experimental evidence at protein level: Swiss-Prot protein existence level 1. [2'-O-methyltransferase]: Methyltransferase that mediates mRNA cap 2'-O-ribose methylation to the 5'-cap structure of viral mRNAs. N7-methyl guanosine cap is a prerequisite for binding of nsp16. Therefore plays an essential role in viral mRNAs cap methylation which is essential to evade immune system. From Severe acute respiratory syndrome coronavirus (SARS-CoV).
   2342..2514    +  terminator     CYC1 terminator (fragment): S. cerevisiae CYC1; transcription terminator for CYC1
   2550..2726    +  promoter       URA3 promoter (fragment): S. cerevisiae URA3
   2727..3530    +  CDS            URA3: orotidine-5'-phosphate decarboxylase, required for uracil biosynthesis; S. cerevisiae URA3; yeast auxotrophic marker, counterselectable with 5-fluoroorotic acid (5-FOA)
   3613..4595    -  rep_origin     2μ ori: yeast 2μ plasmid origin of replication
   4673..4702    +  terminator     T3Te terminator: phage T3 early transcription terminator
   4724..5311    +  rep_origin     ori: high-copy-number ColE1/pMB1/pBR322/pUC origin of replication
   5323..5350    -  terminator     T7Te terminator: phage T7 early transcription terminator
   5374..5565    -  CDS            rop: Rop protein, which maintains plasmids at low copy number; rop
   5566..6426    -  CDS            AmpR: β-lactamase; bla; confers resistance to ampicillin, carbenicillin, and related antibiotics
   6427..6529    -  promoter       cat promoter: promoter of the E. coli cat gene encoding chloramphenicol acetyltransferase
   6530..6561    -  terminator     tonB terminator: bidirectional E. coli tonB-P14 transcription terminator
>Addgene plasmid #148987 | pGBW-m4046545 | depositor full sequence | sequence record 291440 | Full Sequence
GCGGCCGCTTGCTATATTGAAGTACGGATTAGAAGCCGCCGAGCGGGCGACAGCCCTCCGACGGAAGACT
CTCCTCCGTGCGTCCTCGTCTTCACCGGTCGCGTTCCTGAAACGCAGATGTGCCTCGCGCCGCACTGCTC
CGAACAATAAAGATTCTACAATACTAGCTTTTATGGTTATGAAGAGGAAAAATTGGCAGTAACCTGGCCC
CACAAACCTTCAAATTAACGAATCAAATTAACAACCATAGGATGATAATGCGATTAGTTTTTTAGCCTTA
TTTCTGGGGTAATTAATCAGCGAAGCGATGATTTTTGATCTATTAACAGATATATAAATGGAAAAGCTGC
ATAACCACTTTAACTAATACTTTCAACATTTTCAGTTTGTATTACTTCTTATTCAAATGTCATAAAAGTA
TCAACAAAAAATTGTTAATATACCTCTATACTTTAACGTCAAGGAGAAAAAACTATAATGGTTGGGGCTT
GTGTTCTTTGCAATTCACAGACTTCATTAAGATGTGGTGCTTGCATACGTAGACCATTCTTATGTTGTAA
ATGCTGTTACGACCATGTCATATCAACATCACATAAATTAGTCTTGTCTGTTAATCCGTATGTTTGCAAT
GCTCCAGGTTGTGATGTCACAGATGTGACTCAACTTTACTTAGGAGGTATGAGCTATTATTGTAAATCAC
ATAAACCACCCATTAGTTTTCCATTGTGTGCTAATGGACAAGTTTTTGGTTTATATAAAAATACATGTGT
TGGTAGCGATAATGTTACTGACTTTAATGCAATTGCAACATGTGACTGGACAAATGCTGGTGATTACATT
TTAGCTAACACCTGTACTGAAAGACTCAAGCTTTTTGCAGCAGAAACGCTCAAAGCTACTGAGGAGACAT
TTAAACTGTCTTATGGTATTGCTACTGTACGTGAAGTGCTGTCTGACAGAGAATTACATCTTTCATGGGA
AGTTGGTAAACCTAGACCACCACTTAACCGAAATTATGTCTTTACTGGTTATCGTGTAACTAAAAACAGT
AAAGTACAAATAGGAGAGTACACCTTTGAAAAAGGTGACTATGGTGATGCTGTTGTTTACCGAGGTACAA
CAACTTACAAATTAAATGTTGGTGATTATTTTGTGCTGACATCACATACAGTAATGCCATTAAGTGCACC
TACACTAGTGCCACAAGAGCACTATGTTAGAATTACTGGCTTATACCCAACACTCAATATCTCAGATGAG
TTTTCTAGCAATGTTGCAAATTATCAAAAGGTTGGTATGCAAAAGTATTCTACACTCCAGGGACCACCTG
GTACTGGTAAGAGTCATTTTGCTATTGGCCTAGCTCTCTACTACCCTTCTGCTCGCATAGTGTATACAGC
TTGCTCTCATGCCGCTGTTGATGCACTATGTGAGAAGGCATTAAAATATTTGCCTATAGATAAATGTAGT
AGAATTATACCTGCACGTGCTCGTGTAGAGTGTTTTGATAAATTCAAAGTGAATTCAACATTAGAACAGT
ATGTCTTTTGTACTGTAAATGCATTGCCTGAGACGACAGCAGATATAGTTGTCTTTGATGAAATTTCAAT
GGCCACAAATTATGATTTGAGTGTTGTCAATGCCAGATTACGTGCTAAGCACTATGTGTACATTGGCGAC
CCTGCTCAATTACCTGCACCACGCACATTGCTAACTAAGGGCACACTAGAACCAGAATATTTCAATTCAG
TGTGTAGACTTATGAAAACTATAGGTCCAGACATGTTCCTCGGAACTTGTCGGCGTTGTCCTGCTGAAAT
TGTTGACACTGTGAGTGCTTTGGTTTATGATAATAAGCTTAAAGCACATAAAGACAAATCAGCTCAATGC
TTTAAAATGTTTTATAAGGGTGTTATCACGCATGATGTTTCATCTGCAATTAACAGGCCACAAATAGGCG
TGGTAAGAGAATTCCTTACACGTAACCCTGCTTGGAGAAAAGCTGTCTTTATTTCACCTTATAATTCACA
GAATGCTGTAGCCTCAAAGATTTTGGGACTACCAACTCAAACTGTTGATTCATCACAGGGCTCAGAATAT
GACTATGTCATATTCACTCAAACCACTGAAACAGCTCACTCTTGTAATGTAAACAGATTTAATGTTGCTA
TTACCAGAGCAAAAGTAGGCATACTTTGCATAATGTCTGATAGAGACCTTTATGACAAGTTGCAATTTAC
AAGTCTTGAAATTCCACGTAGGAATGTGGCAACTTTACTCGTGCCGAGAGGTTCTCACCATCATCACCAT
CATTAAACAGGCCCCTTTTCCTTTGTCGATATCATGTAATTAGTTATGTCACGCTTACATTCACGCCCTC
CTCCCACATCCGCTCTAACCGAAAAGGAAGGAGTTAGACAACCTGAAGTCTAGGTCCCTATTTATTTTTT
TTAATAGTTATGTTAGTATTAAGAACGTTATTTATATTTCAAATTTTTCTTTTTTTTCTGTACAAAGCGG
CCGCCGAACCACTAGTGCACTGCAGTACACGGTTTCCTTGAAATTTTTTTGATTCGGTAATCTCCGAACA
GAAGGAAGAACGAAGGAAGGAGCACAGACTTAGATTGGTATATATACGCATATGTAGTGTTGAAGAAACA
TGAAATTGCCCAGTATTCTTAACCCAACTGCACAGAACAAAAACGTGCAGGAAACGAAGATAAATCATGT
CGAAAGCTACATATAAGGAACGTGCTGCTACTCATCCTAGTCCTGTTGCTGCCAAGCTATTTAATATCAT
GCACGAAAAGCAAACAAACTTGTGTGCTTCATTGGATGTTCGTACCACCAAGGAATTACTGGAGTTAGTT
GAAGCATTAGGTCCCAAAATTTGTTTACTAAAAACACATGTGGATATCTTGACTGATTTTTCCATGGAGG
GCACAGTTAAGCCGCTAAAGGCATTATCCGCCAAGTACAATTTTTTACTCTTCGAGGACAGAAAATTTGC
TGACATTGGTAATACAGTCAAATTGCAGTACTCTGCGGGTGTATACAGAATAGCAGAATGGGCAGACATT
ACGAATGCACACGGTGTGGTGGGCCCAGGTATTGTTAGCGGTTTGAAGCAGGCGGCAGAAGAAGTAACAA
AGGAACCTAGAGGCCTTTTGATGTTAGCAGAATTGTCATGCAAGGGCTCCCTATCTACTGGAGAATATAC
TAAGGGTACTGTTGACATTGCGAAGAGCGACAAAGATTTTGTTATCGGCTTTATTGCTCAAAGAGACATG
GGTGGAAGAGATGAAGGTTACGATTGGTTGATTATGACACCCGGTGTGGGTTTAGATGACAAGGGAGATG
CATTGGGTCAACAGTATAGAACCGTGGATGATGTGGTTTCTACAGGATCTGACATTATTATTGTTGGAAG
AGGACTATTTGCAAAGGGAAGGGATGCTAAGGTAGAGGGTGAACGTTACAGAAAAGCAGGCTGGGAAGCA
TATTTGAGAAGATGCGGCCAGCAAAACTAAAAAACTGTATTATAAGTAAATGCATGTATACTAAACTCAC
AAATTAGAGCTTCAATTTAATTATATCAGTTATTACCCGAGTAACGAAGCATCTGTGCTTCATTTTGTAG
AACAAAAATGCAACGCGAGAGCGCTAATTTTTCAAACAAAGAATCTGAGCTGCATTTTTACAGAACAGAA
ATGCAACGCGAAAGCGCTATTTTACCAACGAAGAATCTGTGCTTCATTTTTGTAAAACAAAAATGCAACG
CGAGAGCGCTAATTTTTCAAACAAAGAATCTGAGCTGCATTTTTACAGAACAGAAATGCAACGCGAGAGC
GCTATTTTACCAACAAAGAATCTATACTTCTTTTTTGTTCTACAAAAATGCATCCCGAGAGCGCTATTTT
TCTAACAAAGCATCTTAGATTACTTTTTTTCTCCTTTGTGCGCTCTATAATGCAGTCTCTTGATAACTTT
TTGCACTGTAGGTCCGTTAAGGTTAGAAGAAGGCTACTTTGGTGTCTATTTTCTCTTCCATAAAAAAAGC
CTGACTCCACTTCCCGCGTTTACTGATTACTAGCGAAGCTGCGGGTGCATTTTTTCAAGATAAAGGCATC
CCCGATTATATTCTATACCGATGTGGATTGCGCATACTTTGTGAACAGAAAGTGATAGCGTTGATGATTC
TTCATTGGTCAGAAAATTATGAACGGTTTCTTCTATTTTGTCTCTATATACTACGTATAGGAAATGTTTA
CATTTTCGTATTGTTTTCGATTCACTCTATGAATAGTTCTTACTACAATTTTTTTGTCTAAAGAGTAATA
CTAGAGATAAACATAAAAAATGTAGAGGTCGAGTTTAGATGCAAGTTCAAGGAGCGAAAGGTGGATGGGT
AGGTTATATAGGGATATAGCACAGAGATATATAGCAAAGAGATACTTTTGAGCAATGTTTGTGGAAGCGG
TATTCGCAATATTTTAGTAGCTCGTTACAGTCCGGTGCGTTTTTGGTTTTTTGAAAGTGCGTCATCAGAG
CGCTTTTGGTTTTCAAAAGCGCTCTGAAGTTCCTATACTTTCTAGCTAGAGAATAGGAACTTCCCGAGCG
GCCGCGTGTTACAAGCTTGACTCCAGCGTAACTGGACTGCAATCAACTCACTGGCTCACCTTCACGGGTG
GGCCTTTCTTCGGTAGAAAATCAAAGGATCTTCTTGAGATCCTTTTTTTCTGCGCGTAATCTGCTGCTTG
CAAACAAAAAAACCACCGCTACCAGCGGTGGTTTGTTTGCCGGATCAAGAGCTACCAACTCTTTTTCCGA
GGTAACTGGCTTCAGCAGAGCGCAGATACCAAATACTGTTCTTCTAGTGTAGCCGTAGTTAGGCCACCAC
TTCAAGAACTCTGTAGCACCGCCTACATACCTCGCTCTGCTAATCCTGTTACCAGTGGCTGCTGCCAGTG
GCGATAAGTCGTGTCTTACCGGGTTGGACTCAAGACGATAGTTACCGGATAAGGCGCAGCGGTCGGGCTG
AACGGGGGGTTCGTGCACACAGCCCAGCTTGGAGCGAACGACCTACACCGAACTGAGATACCTACAGCGT
GAGCTATGAGAAAGCGCCACGCTTCCCGAAGGGAGAAAGGCGGACAGGTATCCGGTAAGCGGCAGGGTCG
GAACAGGAGAGCGCACGAGGGAGCTTCCAGGGGTAAACGCCTGGTATCTTTATAGTCCTGTCGGGTTTCG
CCACCTCTGACTTGAGCATCGATTTTTGTGATGCTCGTCAGGGGGGCGGAGCCTATGGAAAAACGCCAGC
AACGCAGAAAGGCCCACCCGAAGGTGAGCCAGGTGATTACATTTGGGCCCTCATCAGAGGTTTTCACCGT
CATCACCGAAACGCGCGAGGCAGCTGCGGTAAAGCTCATCAGCGTGGTCGTGAAGCGATTCACAGATGTC
TGCCTGTTCATCCGCGTCCAGCTCGTTGAGTTTCTCCAGAAGCGTTAATGTCTGGCTTCTGATAAAGCGG
GCCATGTTAAGGGCGGTTTTTTCCTGTTTGGTCACTTACCAATGCTTAATCAGTGAGGCACCTATCTCAG
CGATCTGTCTATTTCGTTCATCCATAGTTGCCTGACTCCCCGTCGTGTAGATAACTACGATGCGGGAGGG
CTTACCATCTGGCCCCAGTGCTGCAATGATACCGCGAGACCCACGCTCACCGGCTCCAGATTTATCAGCA
ATAAACCAGCCAGCCGGGAGGGCCGAGCGCAGAAGTGATCCTGCAACTTTATCCGCCTCCATCCAGTCTA
TTAATTGTTGCCGGGAAGCTAGAGTAAGTAGTTCGCCAGTTAATAGTTTGCGCAACGTTGTTGCCATTGC
TACAGGCATCGTGGTGTCACGCTCGTCGTTTGGTATGGCTTCATTCAGCTCCGGTTCCCAACGATCAAGG
CGAGTTACATGATCCCCCATGTTGTGCAAAAAAGCGGTTAGCTCCTTCGGTCCTCCGATCGTTGCCAGAA
GTAAGTTGGCCGCAGTGTTATCACTCATGGTTATGGCAGCACTGCATAATTCTCTTACTGTCATGCCATC
CGTGAGATGCTTTTCTGTGACTGGTGAGTACTCAACCAAGTCATTCTGAGAATAGTGTATGCGGCGACCG
AGTTGCTCTTGCCCGGCGTCAATACGGGATAATACCGCGCCACATAGCAGAACTTTAAAAGTGCTCATCA
TTGGAAAACGTTCTTCGGGGCGTAAACTCTCAAGGATCTTACCGCTGTTGAGATCCAGTTCGATGTAACC
CACTCGTGCACCCAACTGATCTTCAGCATCTTTTACTTTCACCAGCGTTTCTGGGTGAGCAAAAACAGGA
AGGCAAAATGCCGCAAAAAAGGGAATAAGGGCGACACGGAAATGTTGAATACTCATTTTAGCTTCCTTAG
CTCCTGAAAATCTCGATAACTCAAAAAATACGCCCGGTAGTGATCTTATTTCATTATGGTGAAAGTTGGA
ACCTCTTACGTGCCGATCAAGTCAAAAGCCTCCGGTCGGAGGCTTTTGACTTTCTGCTATGGAGGTCAGG
TATGATTTAAATGGTCAGTTAGA
