>Addgene plasmid #148987 | pGBW-m4046545 | addgene partial sequence | sequence record 297655 | Ginkgo NGS Result
TTGAGATCCTTTTTTTCTGCGCGTAATCTGCTGCTTGCAAACAAAAAAACCACCGCTACCAGCGGTGGTT
TGTTTGCCGGATCAAGAGCTACCAACTCTTTTTCCGAGGTAACTGGCTTCAGCAGAGCGCAGATACCAAA
TACTGTTCTTCTAGTGTAGCCGTAGTTAGGCCACCACTTCAAGAACTCTGTAGCACCGCCTACATACCTC
GCTCTGCTAATCCTGTTACCAGTGGCTGCTGCCAGTGGCGATAAGTCGTGTCTTACCGGGTTGGACTCAA
GACGATAGTTACCGGATAAGGCGCAGCGGTCGGGCTGAACGGGGGGTTCGTGCACACAGCCCAGCTTGGA
GCGAACGACCTACACCGAACTGAGATACCTACAGCGTGAGCTATGAGAAAGCGCCACGCTTCCCGAAGGG
AGAAAGGCGGACAGGTATCCGGTAAGCGGCAGGGTCGGAACAGGAGAGCGCACGAGGGAGCTTCCAGGGG
TAAACGCCTGGTATCTTTATAGTCCTGTCGGGTTTCGCCACCTCTGACTTGAGCATCGATTTTTGTGATG
CTCGTCAGGGGGGCGGAGCCTATGGAAAAACGCCAGCAACGCAGAAAGGCCCACCCGAAGGTGAGCCAGG
TGATTACATTTGGGCCCTCATCAGAGGTTTTCACCGTCATCACCGAAACGCGCGAGGCAGCTGCGGTAAA
GCTCATCAGCGTGGTCGTGAAGCGATTCACAGATGTCTGCCTGTTCATCCGCGTCCAGCTCGTTGAGTTT
CTCCAGAAGCGTTAATGTCTGGCTTCTGATAAAGCGGGCCATGTTAAGGGCGGTTTTTTCCTGTTTGGTC
ACTTACCAATGCTTAATCAGTGAGGCACCTATCTCAGCGATCTGTCTATTTCGTTCATCCATAGTTGCCT
GACTCCCCGTCGTGTAGATAACTACGATGCGGGAGGGCTTACCATCTGGCCCCAGTGCTGCAATGATACC
GCGAGACCCACGCTCACCGGCTCCAGATTTATCAGCAATAAACCAGCCAGCCGGGAGGGCCGAGCGCAGA
AGTGATCCTGCAACTTTATCCGCCTCCATCCAGTCTATTAATTGTTGCCGGGAAGCTAGAGTAAGTAGTT
CGCCAGTTAATAGTTTGCGCAACGTTGTTGCCATTGCTACAGGCATCGTGGTGTCACGCTCGTCGTTTGG
TATGGCTTCATTCAGCTCCGGTTCCCAACGATCAAGGCGAGTTACATGATCCCCCATGTTGTGCAAAAAA
GCGGTTAGCTCCTTCGGTCCTCCGATCGTTGCCAGAAGTAAGTTGGCCGCAGTGTTATCACTCATGGTTA
TGGCAGCACTGCATAATTCTCTTACTGTCATGCCATCCGTGAGATGCTTTTCTGTGACTGGTGAGTACTC
AACCAAGTCATTCTGAGAATAGTGTATGCGGCGACCGAGTTGCTCTTGCCCGGCGTCAATACGGGATAAT
ACCGCGCCACATAGCAGAACTTTAAAAGTGCTCATCATTGGAAAACGTTCTTCGGGGCGTAAACTCTCAA
GGATCTTACCGCTGTTGAGATCCAGTTCGATGTAACCCACTCGTGCACCCAACTGATCTTCAGCATCTTT
TACTTTCACCAGCGTTTCTGGGTGAGCAAAAACAGGAAGGCAAAATGCCGCAAAAAAGGGAATAAGGGCG
ACACGGAAATGTTGAATACTCATTTTAGCTTCCTTAGCTCCTGAAAATCTCGATAACTCAAAAAATACGC
CCGGTAGTGATCTTATTTCATTATGGTGAAAGTTGGAACCTCTTACGTGCCGATCAAGTCAAAAGCCTCC
GGTCGGAGGCTTTTGACTTTCTGCTATGGAGGTCAGGTATGATTTAAATGGTCAGTTAGAGCGGCCGCTT
GCTATATTGAAGTACGGATTAGAAGCCGCCGAGCGGGCGACAGCCCTCCGACGGAAGACTCTCCTCCGTG
CGTCCTCGTCTTCACCGGTCGCGTTCCTGAAACGCAGATGTGCCTCGCGCCGCACTGCTCCGAACAATAA
AGATTCTACAATACTAGCTTTTATGGTTATGAAGAGGAAAAATTGGCAGTAACCTGGCCCCACAAACCTT
CAAATTAACGAATCAAATTAACAACCATAGGATGATAATGCGATTAGTTTTTTAGCCTTATTTCTGGGGT
AATTAATCAGCGAAGCGATGATTTTTGATCTATTAACAGATATATAAATGGAAAAGCTGCATAACCACTT
TAACTAATACTTTCAACATTTTCAGTTTGTATTACTTCTTATTCAAATGTCATAAAAGTATCAACAAAAA
ATTGTTAATATACCTCTATACTTTAACGTCAAGGAGAAAAAACTATAATGGTTGGGGCTTGTGTTCTTTG
CAATTCACAGACTTCATTAAGATGTGGTGCTTGCATACGTAGACCATTCTTATGTTGTAAATGCTGTTAC
GACCATGTCATATCAACATCACATAAATTAGTCTTGTCTGTTAATCCGTATGTTTGCAATGCTCCAGGTT
GTGATGTCACAGATGTGACTCAACTTTACTTAGGAGGTATGAGCTATTATTGTAAATCACATAAACCACC
CATTAGTTTTCCATTGTGTGCTAATGGACAAGTTTTTGGTTTATATAAAAATACATGTGTTGGTAGCGAT
AATGTTACTGACTTTAATGCAATTGCAACATGTGACTGGACAAATGCTGGTGATTACATTTTAGCTAACA
CCTGTACTGAAAGACTCAAGCTTTTTGCAGCAGAAACGCTCAAAGCTACTGAGGAGACATTTAAACTGTC
TTATGGTATTGCTACTGTACGTGAAGTGCTGTCTGACAGAGAATTACATCTTTCATGGGAAGTTGGTAAA
CCTAGACCACCACTTAACCGAAATTATGTCTTTACTGGTTATCGTGTAACTAAAAACAGTAAAGTACAAA
TAGGAGAGTACACCTTTGAAAAAGGTGACTATGGTGATGCTGTTGTTTACCGAGGTACAACAACTTACAA
ATTAAATGTTGGTGATTATTTTGTGCTGACATCACATACAGTAATGCCATTAAGTGCACCTACACTAGTG
CCACAAGAGCACTATGTTAGAATTACTGGCTTATACCCAACACTCAATATCTCAGATGAGTTTTCTAGCA
ATGTTGCAAATTATCAAAAGGTTGGTATGCAAAAGTATTCTACACTCCAGGGACCACCTGGTACTGGTAA
GAGTCATTTTGCTATTGGCCTAGCTCTCTACTACCCTTCTGCTCGCATAGTGTATACAGCTTGCTCTCAT
GCCGCTGTTGATGCACTATGTGAGAAGGCATTAAAATATTTGCCTATAGATAAATGTAGTAGAATTATAC
CTGCACGTGCTCGTGTAGAGTGTTTTGATAAATTCAAAGTGAATTCAACATTAGAACAGTATGTCTTTTG
TACTGTAAATGCATTGCCTGAGACGACAGCAGATATAGTTGTCTTTGATGAAATTTCAATGGCCACAAAT
TATGATTTGAGTGTTGTCAATGCCAGATTACGTGCTAAGCACTATGTGTACATTGGCGACCCTGCTCAAT
TACCTGCACCACGCACATTGCTAACTAAGGGCACACTAGAACCAGAATATTTCAATTCAGTGTGTAGACT
TATGAAAACTATAGGTCCAGACATGTTCCTCGGAACTTGTCGGCGTTGTCCTGCTGAAATTGTTGACACT
GTGAGTGCTTTGGTTTATGATAATAAGCTTAAAGCACATAAAGACAAATCAGCTCAATGCTTTAAAATGT
TTTATAAGGGTGTTATCACGCATGATGTTTCATCTGCAATTAACAGGCCACAAATAGGCGTGGTAAGAGA
ATTCCTTACACGTAACCCTGCTTGGAGAAAAGCTGTCTTTATTTCACCTTATAATTCACAGAATGCTGTA
GCCTCAAAGATTTTGGGACTACCAACTCAAACTGTTGATTCATCACAGGGCTCAGAATATGACTATGTCA
TATTCACTCAAACCACTGAAACAGCTCACTCTTGTAATGTAAACAGATTTAATGTTGCTATTACCAGAGC
AAAAGTAGGCATACTTTGCATAATGTCTGATAGAGACCTTTATGACAAGTTGCAATTTACAAGTCTTGAA
ATTCCACGTAGGAATGTGGCAACTTTACTCGTGCCGAGAGGTTCTCACCATCATCACCATCATTAAACAG
GCCCCTTTTCCTTTGTCGATATCATGTAATTAGTTATGTCACGCTTACATTCACGCCCTCCTCCCACATC
CGCTCTAACCGAAAAGGAAGGAGTTAGACAACCTGAAGTCTAGGTCCCTATTTATTTTTTTTAATAGTTA
TGTKAGTMTTAAGAACGTTATTTATATTTCAAATTTTTCTTTTTTTTCTGTACAAAGCGGCCGCCGAACC
ACTAGTGCACTGCAGTACACGGTTTCCTTGAAATTTTTTTGATTCGGTAATCTCCGAACAGAAGGAAGAA
CGAAGGAAGGAGCACAGACTTAGATTGGTATATATACGCATATGTAGTGTTGAAGAAACATGAAATTGCC
CAGTATTCTTAACCCAACTGCACAGAACAAAAACGTGCAGGAAACGAAGATAAATCATGTCGAAAGCTAC
ATATAAGGAACGTGCTGCTACTCATCCTAGTCCTGTTGCTGCCAAGCTATTTAATATCATGCACGAAAAG
CAAACAAACTTGTGTGCTTCATTGGATGTTCGTACCACCAAGGAATTACTGGAGTTAGTTGAAGCATTAG
GTCCCAAAATTTGTTTACTAAAAACACATGTGGATATCTTGACTGATTTTTCCATGGAGGGCACAGTTAA
GCCGCTAAAGGCATTATCCGCCAAGTACAATTTTTTACTCTTCGAGGACAGAAAATTTGCTGACATTGGT
AATACAGTCAAATTGCAGTACTCTGCGGGTGTATACAGAATAGCAGAATGGGCAGACATTACGAATGCAC
ACGGTGTGGTGGGCCCAGGTATTGTTAGCGGTTTGAAGCAGGCGGCAGAAGAAGTAACAAAGGAACCTAG
AGGCCTTTTGATGTTAGCAGAATTGTCATGCAAGGGCTCCCTATCTACTGGAGAATATACTAAGGGTACT
GTTGACATTGCGAAGAGCGACAAAGATTTTGTTATCGGCTTTATTGCTCAAAGAGACATGGGTGGAAGAG
ATGAAGGTTACGATTGGTTGATTATGACACCCGGTGTGGGTTTAGATGACAAGGGAGATGCATTGGGTCA
ACAGTATAGAACCGTGGATGATGTGGTTTCTACAGGATCTGACATTATTATTGTTGGAAGAGGACTATTT
GCAAAGGGAAGGGATGCTAAGGTAGAGGGTGAACGTTACAGAAAAGCAGGCTGGGANGCATATTTGAGAA
GATGCGGCCAGCAAAACTAAAAAACTGTATTATAAGTAAATGCATGTATACTAAACTCACAAATTAGAGC
TTCAATTTAATTATATCAGTTATTACCCGAGTAACGAAGCAT
